>Addgene plasmid #8814 | pBB-80 | addgene partial sequence | sequence record 17282 | 8814 with T7
TTTTGTTTAACTTTAAGAAGGAGATATACATATGGGTCAGATCCAACTATGGCAGTTTTTGCTAGAACTT
CTTACTGACAAGGATGCTCGAGACTGTATTTCTTGGGTTGGTGATGAAGGTGAATTTAAGCTAAATCAGC
CTGAGTTGGTTGCGCAAAAATGGGGACAACGTAAGAACAAGCCTACCATGAACTATGAGAAACTTAGCCG
TGCATTACGGTATTATTATGATGGGGACATGATTTGTAAAGTTCAAGGCAAGAGATTTGTGTACAAATTT
GTTTGTGACTTGAAGACTCTTATTGGATACAGTGCAGCAGAACTGAACCGTCTGGTCATAGAGTGTGAAC
AGAAGAAACTGGCACGGATGCAGTGACTGCAGCCAAGCTTACTCCCCATCCCCTCCAGTAATGACCTCAG
AACTCCATCTGGATTTGTTCAGAACGCTCGGTTGCCGCCGGGCGTTTTTTATTGGTGAGAATCGCAGCAA
CTTGTCGCGCCAATCGAGCCATGTCGTCGTCAACGACCCCCCATTCAAGAACAGCAAGCAGCATTGAGAA
CTTTGGAATCCAGTCCCTCTTCCACCTGCTGAGGGCAATAAGGGCGCTGCACGCGCACTTTTATCCGCCT
CTGCTGCGCTCCGCCACCGTACGTAAATTTATGGTTGGTTATGAAATGCTGGCAGAGACCCAGCGAGACC
TGACCGCAGAACANGCAGCAGAGCGTTTGCGCGCAGTCAGCGATACCCCGGTTGATAATCAGAAAAGCCC
CAAAAACAGGAAGATTGTATAAGCAAAT
