[The description below was written by a language model from this plasmid's Addgene catalogue record.]
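Description:
pBB-80 is a bacterial expression plasmid built on the pG5' backbone (about 3.35 kb without insert) that carries a fragment of mouse GABPα (Gabpa), the ETS-family DNA-binding subunit of the GA-binding protein transcription factor. The insert is a 336 bp segment encoding residues 318–430 of the protein, cloned by restriction digestion between an NdeI site at the 5′ end and a PstI site at the 3′ end, both of which remain intact, so the fragment can be excised or exchanged. The plasmid is propagated in standard E. coli cloning strains under ampicillin selection. Its copy number is recorded as unknown, and the origin of replication is not described.

The record does not explicitly name the promoter driving expression. A T7 primer is listed for sequencing from the 5′ side, which suggests a T7 promoter region upstream of the insert, but this is an inference rather than a stated feature. Use of NdeI at the 5′ junction is a common way of placing an insert's start codon directly at the vector's translation initiation site. No affinity tags or fusion partners are mentioned, and no annotated feature table is available to confirm other elements.

The associated work concerns the crystal structure of the GABPα/β heterodimer, an ETS domain paired with an ankyrin repeat partner, bound to DNA. pBB-80 therefore appears intended for recombinant production in bacteria of a truncated GABPα fragment for structural and biochemical studies of DNA binding and heterodimer assembly with GABPβ.
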