Addgene plasmid #8814: pBB-80
Depositing lab: Cynthia Wolberger. Depositing organization: Johns Hopkins University and School of Medicine. Publication: The structure of GABPalpha/beta: an ETS domain- ankyrin repeat heterodimer bound to DNA. Batchelor AH, Piper DE, de la Brousse FC, McKnight SL, Wolberger C. Science 1998 Feb 13;279(5353):1037-41. 10.1126/science.279.5353.1037 PubMed 9461436.
Backbone
  Vector backbone: pG5'
  Backbone size w/o insert (bp): 3350
  Vector type: Bacterial Expression
Growth in bacteria
  Bacterial resistance: Ampicillin, 100 μg/mL
  Growth temperature: 37°C
  Growth strain: DH5alpha
  Copy number: Unknown
Gene/Insert
  Gene/Insert name: GABPa1 (318-430) (alt name: GABPa)
  Species: M. musculus (mouse)
  Insert size (bp): 336
  Entrez Gene: Gabpa (a.k.a. GABPalpha)
  Cloning method: Restriction Enzyme; 5′ cloning site NdeI (not destroyed); 3′ cloning site PstI (not destroyed)
  Sequencing primers: 5′ T7
Terms and licenses: Academic/Nonprofit Terms; Industry Terms: Not Available to Industry
How to cite: pBB-80 was a gift from Cynthia Wolberger (Addgene plasmid # 8814 ; http://n2t.net/addgene:8814 ; RRID:Addgene_8814)
